Addgene plasmid #142692: TFORF0793
Purpose: Lentiviral vector for overexpressing transcription factor ORFs with unique 24-bp barcodes. Barcodes facilitate identification of transcription factors in pooled screens.
Depositing lab: Feng Zhang. Depositing organization: Broad Institute. Publication: A transcription factor atlas of directed differentiation. Joung J, Ma S, Tay T, Geiger-Schuller KR, Kirchgatterer PC, Verdine VK, Guo B, Arias-Garcia MA, Allen WE, Singh A, Kuksenko O, Abudayyeh OO, Gootenberg JS, Fu Z, Macrae RK, Buenrostro JD, Regev A, Zhang F. Cell. 2023 Jan 5;186(1):209-229.e26. doi: 10.1016/j.cell.2022.11.026. PubMed 36608654.
Backbone
  Vector backbone: pLX_TRC317
  Backbone manufacturer: Broad Institute Genetic Perturbation Platform
  Backbone size w/o insert (bp): 8264
  Vector type: Mammalian Expression, Lentiviral
  Selectable markers: Puromycin
Growth in bacteria
  Bacterial resistance: Ampicillin, 100 μg/mL
  Growth temperature: 37°C
  Growth strain: NEB Stable
  Copy number: High Copy
Gene/Insert
  Gene/Insert name: ATF5
  Species: H. sapiens (human)
  Insert size (bp): 950
  Entrez Gene: ATF5 (a.k.a. ATFX, HMFN0395)
  Promoter: EF1a
  Cloning method: Unknown
  Sequencing primers: 5′ GGGTGGAGACTGAAGTTAGGCCAG; 3′ CACATAGCGTAAAAGGAGCAACATAG
Terms and licenses: Academic/Nonprofit Terms; Industry Terms: Not Available to Industry
Depositor comments: NM_012068,NM_001193646,XM_011526629,NM_001290746,ENST00000595125,ENST00000423777 . The transcription factor ORF portion of this plasmid was synthesized by Genewiz. Please test multiple small colonies in case of plasmid recombination. Note: Due to the GC-rich insert, Addgene was not able to verify the amino acids Ala199 or Leu122. Please compare the Addgene NGS result to the depositor's reference sequence.
How to cite: TFORF0793 was a gift from Feng Zhang (Addgene plasmid # 142692 ; http://n2t.net/addgene:142692 ; RRID:Addgene_142692)
