[The description below was written by a language model from this plasmid's Addgene catalogue record and pLannotate feature annotations shown in this document.]
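Description:
TFORF0793 is a lentiviral mammalian expression plasmid built on the pLX_TRC317 backbone, carrying the human transcription factor ATF5 as a synthesized open reading frame. It belongs to a barcoded transcription factor ORF collection in which each construct carries a unique 24-bp barcode, so that the factor can be identified by sequencing in pooled overexpression screens. The barcode is not annotated in the feature tables; the only feature between the ORF and the WPRE is a short match to a U6 promoter fragment. In bacteria the plasmid replicates from a high-copy ColE1/pUC-type origin and is selected with ampicillin through β-lactamase. An f1 origin and remnants of lac, T7 and T3 cloning-vector sequences are also present.

The viral portion has a third-generation, self-inactivating layout. An RSV promoter fused to a truncated HIV-1 5' LTR drives genomic RNA production in packaging cells, followed by the Ψ packaging signal with a gag fragment, the RRE for Rev-dependent nuclear export, and a ΔU3 3' LTR followed by an SV40 poly(A) signal. Within the proviral region, an SV40 early promoter drives puromycin N-acetyltransferase for selection of transduced cells. This cassette is followed by a cPPT/CTS element, which aids nuclear import. Downstream, the constitutive EF-1α promoter drives the ATF5 coding sequence, and a WPRE enhances transcript stability and expression.

The two 9,214-nt sequence records, one from the depositor and one from repository sequencing, show the same features in the same order and differ only in their start point. The repository record is labelled as a partial result, and because the insert is GC-rich, two ATF5 residues could not be verified. The depositor also warns that the plasmid may recombine.
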