Features (pLannotate 1.2.2; 31 found; start..end, strand, type, name):
      5..231     +  promoter       RSV promoter: Rous sarcoma virus enhancer/promoter
    232..412     +  LTR            5' LTR (truncated): truncated 5' long terminal repeat (LTR) from HIV-1
    459..584     +  misc_feature   HIV-1 Ψ: packaging signal of human immunodeficiency virus type 1
    568..931     +  CDS            HIV-1 gag (fragment): gag protein from human immunodeficiency virus 1; gag
   1077..1310    +  misc_feature   RRE: The Rev response element (RRE) of HIV-1 allows for Rev-dependent mRNA export from the nucleus to the cytoplasm.
   1687..1713    +  CDS            Rev (fragment): human immunodeficiency virus 1 (HIV-1) Rev protein; rev; enhances nuclear export of unspliced and incompletely spliced viral mRNAs
   1720..1743    +  promoter       SV40 promoter (fragment): SV40 early promoter
   1744..1815    +  promoter       SV40 promoter (fragment): SV40 enhancer and early promoter
   1839..1974    +  rep_origin     SV40 ori: SV40 origin of replication
   2020..2616    +  CDS            PuroR (fragment): puromycin N-acetyltransferase; pac from Streptomyces; confers resistance to puromycin
   2665..2782    +  misc_feature   cPPT/CTS: central polypurine tract and central termination sequence of HIV-1
   2847..2913    +  CDS            small t antigen (fragment): SV40 (simian virus 40) small t antigen
   2920..4098    +  promoter       EF-1α promoter: strong constitutive promoter for human elongation factor EF-1α
   4115..4960    +  CDS            ATF5: ATF5_HUMAN - Also known as ATFX. Experimental evidence at protein level: Swiss-Prot protein existence level 1. Transcription factor that either stimulates or represses gene transcription through binding of different DNA regulatory elements such as cAMP response element (CRE) (consensus: 5'-GTGACGT[AC][AG]-3'), ATF5-specific response element (ARE) (consensus: 5'- C[CT]TCT[CT]CCTT[AT]-3') but also the amino acid response element (AARE), present in many viral and cellular promoters. Critically involved, often in a cell type-dependent manner, in cell survival, proliferation, and differentiation (P
   4976..5029    +  promoter       U6 promoter (fragment): RNA polymerase III promoter for human U6 snRNA
   5071..5659    +  misc_feature   WPRE: woodchuck hepatitis virus posttranscriptional regulatory element
   5710..5729    +  misc_feature   cPPT/CTS (fragment): central polypurine tract and central termination sequence of HIV-1
   5731..5964    +  LTR            3' LTR (ΔU3): self-inactivating 3' long terminal repeat (LTR) from HIV-1
   6042..6163    +  polyA_signal   SV40 poly(A) signal: SV40 polyadenylation signal
   6203..6338    +  rep_origin     SV40 ori: SV40 origin of replication
   6359..6377    -  promoter       T7 promoter: promoter for bacteriophage T7 RNA polymerase
   6385..6540    +  CDS            lacZα (fragment): LacZα fragment of β-galactosidase; lacZ fragment
   6545..6973    +  rep_origin     f1 ori (sequence partly withheld): f1 bacteriophage origin of replication; arrow indicates direction of (+) strand synthesis
   7026..7130    +  promoter       AmpR promoter: bla
   7131..7991    +  CDS            AmpR: β-lactamase; bla; confers resistance to ampicillin, carbenicillin, and related antibiotics
   8162..8750    +  rep_origin     ori: high-copy-number ColE1/pMB1/pBR322/pUC origin of replication
   8933..9025    +  CDS            lacI (fragment): lac repressor; lacI; The lac repressor binds to the lac operator to inhibit transcription in E. coli. This inhibition can be relieved by adding lactose or isopropyl-β-D-thiogalactopyranoside (IPTG).
   9038..9059    +  protein_bind   CAP binding site: CAP binding activates transcription in the presence of cAMP. E. coli catabolite activator protein
   9074..9104    +  promoter       lac promoter: promoter for the E. coli lac operon
   9112..9128    +  protein_bind   lac operator: The lac repressor binds to the lac operator to inhibit transcription in E. coli. This inhibition can be relieved by adding lactose or isopropyl-β-D-thiogalactopyranoside (IPTG). lac repressor encoded by lacI
   9173..9191    +  promoter       T3 promoter: promoter for bacteriophage T3 RNA polymerase
>Addgene plasmid #142692 | TFORF0793 | depositor full sequence | sequence record 280213 | Full Sequence
TTAATGTAGTCTTATGCAATACTCTTGTAGTCTTGCAACATGGTAACGATGAGTTAGCAACATGCCTTAC
AAGGAGAGAAAAAGCACCGTGCATGCCGATTGGTGGAAGTAAGGTGGTACGATCGTGCCTTATTAGGAAG
GCAACAGACGGGTCTGACATGGATTGGACGAACCACTGAATTGCCGCATTGCAGAGATATTGTATTTAAG
TGCCTAGCTCGATACATAAACGGGTCTCTCTGGTTAGACCAGATCTGAGCCTGGGAGCTCTCTGGCTAAC
TAGGGAACCCACTGCTTAAGCCTCAATAAAGCTTGCCTTGAGTGCTTCAAGTAGTGTGTGCCCGTCTGTT
GTGTGACTCTGGTAACTAGAGATCCCTCAGACCCTTTTAGTCAGTGTGGAAAATCTCTAGCAGTGGCGCC
CGAACAGGGACTTGAAAGCGAAAGGGAAACCAGAGGAGCTCTCTCGACGCAGGACTCGGCTTGCTGAAGC
GCGCACGGCAAGAGGCGAGGGGCGGCGACTGGTGAGTACGCCAAAAATTTTGACTAGCGGAGGCTAGAAG
GAGAGAGATGGGTGCGAGAGCGTCAGTATTAAGCGGGGGAGAATTAGATCGCGATGGGAAAAAATTCGGT
TAAGGCCAGGGGGAAAGAAAAAATATAAATTAAAACATATAGTATGGGCAAGCAGGGAGCTAGAACGATT
CGCAGTTAATCCTGGCCTGTTAGAAACATCAGAAGGCTGTAGACAAATACTGGGACAGCTACAACCATCC
CTTCAGACAGGATCAGAAGAACTTAGATCATTATATAATACAGTAGCAACCCTCTATTGTGTGCATCAAA
GGATAGAGATAAAAGACACCAAGGAAGCTTTAGACAAGATAGAGGAAGAGCAAAACAAAAGTAAGACCAC
CGCACAGCAAGCGGCCGCTGATCTTCAGACCTGGAGGAGGAGATATGAGGGACAATTGGAGAAGTGAATT
ATATAAATATAAAGTAGTAAAAATTGAACCATTAGGAGTAGCACCCACCAAGGCAAAGAGAAGAGTGGTG
CAGAGAGAAAAAAGAGCAGTGGGAATAGGAGCTTTGTTCCTTGGGTTCTTGGGAGCAGCAGGAAGCACTA
TGGGCGCAGCGTCAATGACGCTGACGGTACAGGCCAGACAATTATTGTCTGGTATAGTGCAGCAGCAGAA
CAATTTGCTGAGGGCTATTGAGGCGCAACAGCATCTGTTGCAACTCACAGTCTGGGGCATCAAGCAGCTC
CAGGCAAGAATCCTGGCTGTGGAAAGATACCTAAAGGATCAACAGCTCCTGGGGATTTGGGGTTGCTCTG
GAAAACTCATTTGCACCACTGCTGTGCCTTGGAATGCTAGTTGGAGTAATAAATCTCTGGAACAGATTTG
GAATCACACGACCTGGATGGAGTGGGACAGAGAAATTAACAATTACACAAGCTTAATACACTCCTTAATT
GAAGAATCGCAAAACCAGCAAGAAAAGAATGAACAAGAATTATTGGAATTAGATAAATGGGCAAGTTTGT
GGAATTGGTTTAACATAACAAATTGGCTGTGGTATATAAAATTATTCATAATGATAGTAGGAGGCTTGGT
AGGTTTAAGAATAGTTTTTGCTGTACTTTCTATAGTGAATAGAGTTAGGCAGGGATATTCACCATTATCG
TTTCAGACCCACCTCCCAACCCCGAGGGGACCCATGCATTGCATCTCAATTAGTCAGCAACCAGGTGTGG
AAAGTCCCCAGGCTCCCCAGCAGGCAGAAGTATGCAAAGCATGCGTCTCAATTAGTCAGCAACCATAGTC
CCGCCCCTAACTCCGCCCATCCCGCCCCTAACTCCGCCCAGTTCCGCCCATTCTCCGCCCCATGGCTGAC
TAATTTTTTTTATTTATGCAGAGGCCGAGGCCGCCTCGGCCTCTGAGCTATTCCAGAAGTAGTGAGGAGG
CTTTTTTGGAGGCCTAGGCTTTTGCAAAAAGCTTTCTAGAGGTACCACCGGAGCTTACCATGACCGAGTA
CAAGCCCACGGTGCGCCTCGCCACCCGCGACGACGTCCCCAGGGCCGTACGCACCCTCGCCGCCGCGTTC
GCCGACTACCCCGCCACGCGCCACACCGTCGATCCGGACCGCCACATCGAGCGGGTCACCGAGCTGCAAG
AACTCTTCCTCACGCGCGTCGGGCTCGACATCGGCAAGGTGTGGGTCGCGGACGACGGCGCCGCCGTGGC
GGTCTGGACCACGCCGGAGAGCGTCGAAGCGGGGGCGGTGTTCGCCGAGATCGGCCCGCGCATGGCCGAG
TTGAGCGGTTCCCGGCTGGCCGCGCAGCAACAGATGGAAGGCCTCCTGGCGCCGCACCGGCCCAAGGAGC
CCGCGTGGTTCCTGGCCACCGTCGGCGTCTCGCCCGACCACCAGGGCAAGGGTCTGGGCAGCGCCGTCGT
GCTCCCCGGAGTGGAGGCGGCCGAGCGCGCCGGGGTGCCCGCCTTCCTGGAGACCTCCGCGCCCCGCAAC
CTCCCCTTCTACGAGCGGCTCGGCTTCACCGTCACCGCCGACGTCGAGGTGCCCGAAGGACCGCGCACCT
GGTGCATGACCCGCAAGCCCGGTGCCAGTTAACGAATTCTAGATCTTGAGACAAATGGCAGTATTCATCC
ACAATTTTAAAAGAAAAGGGGGGATTGGGGGGTACAGTGCAGGGGAAAGAATAGTAGACATAATAGCAAC
AGACATACAAACTAAAGAATTACAAAAACAAATTACAAAAATTCAAAATTTTCGGGTTTATTACAGGGAC
AGCAGAGATCCACTTTGGCGCCGGCTCGAGGCCTGCAGGTGCAAAGATGGATAAAGTTTTAAACAGAGAG
GAATCTTTGCAGCTAATGGACCTTCTAGGTCTTGAAAGGAGTGGGAATTGGCTCCGGTGCCCGTCAGTGG
GCAGAGCGCACATCGCCCACAGTCCCCGAGAAGTTGGGGGGAGGGGTCGGCAATTGAACCGGTGCCTAGA
GAAGGTGGCGCGGGGTAAACTGGGAAAGTGATGTCGTGTACTGGCTCCGCCTTTTTCCCGAGGGTGGGGG
AGAACCGTATATAAGTGCAGTAGTCGCCGTGAACGTTCTTTTTCGCAACGGGTTTGCCGCCAGAACACAG
GTAAGTGCCGTGTGTGGTTCCCGCGGGCCTGGCCTCTTTACGGGTTATGGCCCTTGCGTGCCTTGAATTA
CTTCCACCTGGCTGCAGTACGTGATTCTTGATCCCGAGCTTCGGGTTGGAAGTGGGTGGGAGAGTTCGAG
GCCTTGCGCTTAAGGAGCCCCTTCGCCTCGTGCTTGAGTTGAGGCCTGGCCTGGGCGCTGGGGCCGCCGC
GTGCGAATCTGGTGGCACCTTCGCGCCTGTCTCGCTGCTTTCGATAAGTCTCTAGCCATTTAAAATTTTT
GATGACCTGCTGCGACGCTTTTTTTCTGGCAAGATAGTCTTGTAAATGCGGGCCAAGATCTGCACACTGG
TATTTCGGTTTTTGGGGCCGCGGGCGGCGACGGGGCCCGTGCGTCCCAGCGCACATGTTCGGCGAGGCGG
GGCCTGCGAGCGCGGCCACCGAGAATCGGACGGGGGTAGTCTCAAGCTGGCCGGCCTGCTCTGGTGCCTG
GCCTCGCGCCGCCGTGTATCGCCCCGCCCTGGGCGGCAAGGCTGGCCCGGTCGGCACCAGTTGCGTGAGC
GGAAAGATGGCCGCTTCCCGGCCCTGCTGCAGGGAGCTCAAAATGGAGGACGCGGCGCTCGGGAGAGCGG
GCGGGTGAGTCACCCACACAAAGGAAAAGGGCCTTTCCGTCCTCAGCCGTCGCTTCATGTGACTCCACGG
AGTACCGGGCGCCGTCCAGGCACCTCGATTAGTTCTCGAGCTTTTGGAGTACGTCGTCTTTAGGTTGGGG
GGAGGGGTTTTATGCGATGGAGTTTCCCCACACTGAGTGGGTGGAGACTGAAGTTAGGCCAGCTTGGCAC
TTGATGTAATTCTCCTTGGAATTTGCCCTTTTTGAGTTTGGATCTTGGTTCATTCTCAAGCCTCAGACAG
TGGTTCAAAGTTTTTTTCTTCCATTTCAGGTGTCGTGAGGCTAGCACCGCCACCATGTCACTCCTGGCGA
CCCTGGGGCTGGAGCTGGACAGGGCCCTGCTCCCAGCTAGTGGGCTGGGATGGCTCGTAGACTATGGGAA
ACTCCCCCCGGCCCCTGCCCCCCTGGCTCCCTATGAGGTCCTTGGGGGAGCCCTGGAGGGCGGGCTTCCA
GTGGGGGGAGAGCCCCTGGCAGGTGATGGCTTCTCTGACTGGATGACTGAGCGAGTTGATTTCACAGCTC
TCCTCCCTCTGGAGCCTCCCTTACCCCCCGGCACCCTCCCCCAACCTTCCCCAACCCCACCTGACCTGGA
AGCTATGGCCTCCCTCCTCAAGAAGGAGCTGGAACAGATGGAAGACTTCTTCCTAGATGCCCCGCCCCTC
CCACCACCCTCCCCGCCGCCACTACCACCACCACCACTACCACCAGCCCCCTCCCTCCCCCTGTCCCTCC
CCTCCTTTGACCTCCCCCAGCCCCCTGTCTTGGATACTCTGGACTTGCTGGCCATCTACTGCCGCAACGA
GGCCGGGCAGGAGGAAGTGGGGATGCCGCCTCTGCCCCCGCCACAGCAGCCCCCTCCTCCTTCTCCACCT
CAACCTTCTCGCCTGGCCCCCTACCCACATCCTGCCACCACCCGAGGGGACCGCAAGCAAAAGAAGAGAG
ACCAGAACAAGTCGGCGGCTCTGAGGTACCGCCAGCGGAAGCGGGCAGAGGGTGAGGCCCTGGAGGGCGA
GTGCCAGGGGCTGGAGGCACGGAATCGCGAGCTGAAGGAACGGGCAGAGTCCGTGGAGCGCGAGATCCAG
TACGTCAAGGACCTGCTCATCGAGGTTTACAAGGCCCGGAGCCAGAGGACCCGTAGCTGCTAGTAATGAA
CTAGTCCGTAACTTGAAAGTATTTCGATTTCTTGGCTTTATATATCTTGTGGAAAGGACGAGCATGGGAA
GTGGACACGTACGCAACGCGTTAAGTCGACAATCAACCTCTGGATTACAAAATTTGTGAAAGATTGACTG
GTATTCTTAACTATGTTGCTCCTTTTACGCTATGTGGATACGCTGCTTTAATGCCTTTGTATCATGCTAT
TGCTTCCCGTATGGCTTTCATTTTCTCCTCCTTGTATAAATCCTGGTTGCTGTCTCTTTATGAGGAGTTG
TGGCCCGTTGTCAGGCAACGTGGCGTGGTGTGCACTGTGTTTGCTGACGCAACCCCCACTGGTTGGGGCA
TTGCCACCACCTGTCAGCTCCTTTCCGGGACTTTCGCTTTCCCCCTCCCTATTGCCACGGCGGAACTCAT
CGCCGCCTGCCTTGCCCGCTGCTGGACAGGGGCTCGGCTGTTGGGCACTGACAATTCCGTGGTGTTGTCG
GGGAAATCATCGTCCTTTCCTTGGCTGCTCGCCTGTGTTGCCACCTGGATTCTGCGCGGGACGTCCTTCT
GCTACGTCCCTTCGGCCCTCAATCCAGCGGACCTTCCTTCCCGCGGCCTGCTGCCGGCTCTGCGGCCTCT
TCCGCGTCTTCGCCTTCGCCCTCAGACGAGTCGGATCTCCCTTTGGGCCGCCTCCCCGCGTCGACTTTAA
GACCAATGACTTACAAGGCAGCTGTAGATCTTAGCCACTTTTTAAAAGAAAAGGGGGGACTGGAAGGGCT
AATTCACTCCCAACGAAGACAAGATCTGCTTTTTGCTTGTACTGGGTCTCTCTGGTTAGACCAGATCTGA
GCCTGGGAGCTCTCTGGCTAACTAGGGAACCCACTGCTTAAGCCTCAATAAAGCTTGCCTTGAGTGCTTC
AAGTAGTGTGTGCCCGTCTGTTGTGTGACTCTGGTAACTAGAGATCCCTCAGACCCTTTTAGTCAGTGTG
GAAAATCTCTAGCAGTACGTATAGTAGTTCATGTCATCTTATTATTCAGTATTTATAACTTGCAAAGAAA
TGAATATCAGAGAGTGAGAGGAACTTGTTTATTGCAGCTTATAATGGTTACAAATAAAGCAATAGCATCA
CAAATTTCACAAATAAAGCATTTTTTTCACTGCATTCTAGTTGTGGTTTGTCCAAACTCATCAATGTATC
TTATCATGTCTGGCTCTAGCTATCCCGCCCCTAACTCCGCCCATCCCGCCCCTAACTCCGCCCAGTTCCG
CCCATTCTCCGCCCCATGGCTGACTAATTTTTTTTATTTATGCAGAGGCCGAGGCCGCCTCGGCCTCTGA
GCTATTCCAGAAGTAGTGAGGAGGCTTTTTTGGAGGCCTAGGGACGTACCCAATTCGCCCTATAGTGAGT
CGTATTACGCGCGCTCACTGGCCGTCGTTTTACAACGTCGTGACTGGGAAAACCCTGGCGTTACCCAACT
TAATCGCCTTGCAGCACATCCCCCTTTCGCCAGCTGGCGTAATAGCGAAGAGGCCCGCACCGATCGCCCT
TCCCAACAGTTGCGCAGCCTGAATGGCGAATGGG
[124 nt withheld, positions 6545-6668]
C
[91 nt withheld, positions 6670-6760]
A
[49 nt withheld, positions 6762-6810]
CCTTTGACGTTGGAGTCCACGTTCTTT
[37 nt withheld, positions 6838-6874]
ACCCTATCTCGGTCTATTCTTTTGATTTATAAGGGATTTTGCCGATTTCGGCCTATTGGTTAAAAAATGA
GCTGATTTAACAAAAATTTAACGCGAATTTTAACAAAATATTAACGCTTACAATTTAGGTGGCACTTTTC
GGGGAAATGTGCGCGGAACCCCTATTTGTTTATTTTTCTAAATACATTCAAATATGTATCCGCTCATGAG
ACAATAACCCTGATAAATGCTTCAATAATATTGAAAAAGGAAGAGTATGAGTATTCAACATTTCCGTGTC
GCCCTTATTCCCTTTTTTGCGGCATTTTGCCTTCCTGTTTTTGCTCACCCAGAAACGCTGGTGAAAGTAA
AAGATGCTGAAGATCAGTTGGGTGCACGAGTGGGTTACATCGAACTGGATCTCAACAGCGGTAAGATCCT
TGAGAGTTTTCGCCCCGAAGAACGTTTTCCAATGATGAGCACTTTTAAAGTTCTGCTATGTGGCGCGGTA
TTATCCCGTATTGACGCCGGGCAAGAGCAACTCGGTCGCCGCATACACTATTCTCAGAATGACTTGGTTG
AGTACTCACCAGTCACAGAAAAGCATCTTACGGATGGCATGACAGTAAGAGAATTATGCAGTGCTGCCAT
AACCATGAGTGATAACACTGCGGCCAACTTACTTCTGACAACGATCGGAGGACCGAAGGAGCTAACCGCT
TTTTTGCACAACATGGGGGATCATGTAACTCGCCTTGATCGTTGGGAACCGGAGCTGAATGAAGCCATAC
CAAACGACGAGCGTGACACCACGATGCCTGTAGCAATGGCAACAACGTTGCGCAAACTATTAACTGGCGA
ACTACTTACTCTAGCTTCCCGGCAACAATTAATAGACTGGATGGAGGCGGATAAAGTTGCAGGACCACTT
CTGCGCTCGGCCCTTCCGGCTGGCTGGTTTATTGCTGATAAATCTGGAGCCGGTGAGCGTGGGTCTCGCG
GTATCATTGCAGCACTGGGGCCAGATGGTAAGCCCTCCCGTATCGTAGTTATCTACACGACGGGGAGTCA
GGCAACTATGGATGAACGAAATAGACAGATCGCTGAGATAGGTGCCTCACTGATTAAGCATTGGTAACTG
TCAGACCAAGTTTACTCATATATACTTTAGATTGATTTAAAACTTCATTTTTAATTTAAAAGGATCTAGG
TGAAGATCCTTTTTGATAATCTCATGACCAAAATCCCTTAACGTGAGTTTTCGTTCCACTGAGCGTCAGA
CCCCGTAGAAAAGATCAAAGGATCTTCTTGAGATCCTTTTTTTCTGCGCGTAATCTGCTGCTTGCAAACA
AAAAAACCACCGCTACCAGCGGTGGTTTGTTTGCCGGATCAAGAGCTACCAACTCTTTTTCCGAAGGTAA
CTGGCTTCAGCAGAGCGCAGATACCAAATACTGTTCTTCTAGTGTAGCCGTAGTTAGGCCACCACTTCAA
GAACTCTGTAGCACCGCCTACATACCTCGCTCTGCTAATCCTGTTACCAGTGGCTGCTGCCAGTGGCGAT
AAGTCGTGTCTTACCGGGTTGGACTCAAGACGATAGTTACCGGATAAGGCGCAGCGGTCGGGCTGAACGG
GGGGTTCGTGCACACAGCCCAGCTTGGAGCGAACGACCTACACCGAACTGAGATACCTACAGCGTGAGCT
ATGAGAAAGCGCCACGCTTCCCGAAGGGAGAAAGGCGGACAGGTATCCGGTAAGCGGCAGGGTCGGAACA
GGAGAGCGCACGAGGGAGCTTCCAGGGGGAAACGCCTGGTATCTTTATAGTCCTGTCGGGTTTCGCCACC
TCTGACTTGAGCGTCGATTTTTGTGATGCTCGTCAGGGGGGCGGAGCCTATGGAAAAACGCCAGCAACGC
GGCCTTTTTACGGTTCCTGGCCTTTTGCTGGCCTTTTGCTCACATGTTCTTTCCTGCGTTATCCCCTGAT
TCTGTGGATAACCGTATTACCGCCTTTGAGTGAGCTGATACCGCTCGCCGCAGCCGAACGACCGAGCGCA
GCGAGTCAGTGAGCGAGGAAGCGGAAGAGCGCCCAATACGCAAACCGCCTCTCCCCGCGCGTTGGCCGAT
TCATTAATGCAGCTGGCACGACAGGTTTCCCGACTGGAAAGCGGGCAGTGAGCGCAACGCAATTAATGTG
AGTTAGCTCACTCATTAGGCACCCCAGGCTTTACACTTTATGCTTCCGGCTCGTATGTTGTGTGGAATTG
TGAGCGGATAACAATTTCACACAGGAAACAGCTATGACCATGATTACGCCAAGCGCGCAATTAACCCTCA
CTAAAGGGAACAAAAGCTGGAGCTGCAAGC
