Features (pLannotate 1.2.2; 31 found; start..end, strand, type, name):
      1..1179    +  promoter       EF-1α promoter: strong constitutive promoter for human elongation factor EF-1α
   1196..2041    +  CDS            ATF5: ATF5_HUMAN - Also known as ATFX. Experimental evidence at protein level: Swiss-Prot protein existence level 1. Transcription factor that either stimulates or represses gene transcription through binding of different DNA regulatory elements such as cAMP response element (CRE) (consensus: 5'-GTGACGT[AC][AG]-3'), ATF5-specific response element (ARE) (consensus: 5'- C[CT]TCT[CT]CCTT[AT]-3') but also the amino acid response element (AARE), present in many viral and cellular promoters. Critically involved, often in a cell type-dependent manner, in cell survival, proliferation, and differentiation (P
   2057..2110    +  promoter       U6 promoter (fragment): RNA polymerase III promoter for human U6 snRNA
   2152..2740    +  misc_feature   WPRE: woodchuck hepatitis virus posttranscriptional regulatory element
   2791..2810    +  misc_feature   cPPT/CTS (fragment): central polypurine tract and central termination sequence of HIV-1
   2812..3045    +  LTR            3' LTR (ΔU3): self-inactivating 3' long terminal repeat (LTR) from HIV-1
   3123..3244    +  polyA_signal   SV40 poly(A) signal: SV40 polyadenylation signal
   3284..3419    +  rep_origin     SV40 ori: SV40 origin of replication
   3440..3458    -  promoter       T7 promoter: promoter for bacteriophage T7 RNA polymerase
   3466..3621    +  CDS            lacZα (fragment): LacZα fragment of β-galactosidase; lacZ fragment
   3626..4054    +  rep_origin     f1 ori (sequence partly withheld): f1 bacteriophage origin of replication; arrow indicates direction of (+) strand synthesis
   4107..4211    +  promoter       AmpR promoter: bla
   4212..5072    +  CDS            AmpR: β-lactamase; bla; confers resistance to ampicillin, carbenicillin, and related antibiotics
   5243..5831    +  rep_origin     ori: high-copy-number ColE1/pMB1/pBR322/pUC origin of replication
   6014..6106    +  CDS            lacI (fragment): lac repressor; lacI; The lac repressor binds to the lac operator to inhibit transcription in E. coli. This inhibition can be relieved by adding lactose or isopropyl-β-D-thiogalactopyranoside (IPTG).
   6119..6140    +  protein_bind   CAP binding site: CAP binding activates transcription in the presence of cAMP. E. coli catabolite activator protein
   6155..6185    +  promoter       lac promoter: promoter for the E. coli lac operon
   6193..6209    +  protein_bind   lac operator: The lac repressor binds to the lac operator to inhibit transcription in E. coli. This inhibition can be relieved by adding lactose or isopropyl-β-D-thiogalactopyranoside (IPTG). lac repressor encoded by lacI
   6254..6272    +  promoter       T3 promoter: promoter for bacteriophage T3 RNA polymerase
   6300..6526    +  promoter       RSV promoter: Rous sarcoma virus enhancer/promoter
   6527..6707    +  LTR            5' LTR (truncated): truncated 5' long terminal repeat (LTR) from HIV-1
   6754..6879    +  misc_feature   HIV-1 Ψ: packaging signal of human immunodeficiency virus type 1
   6863..7226    +  CDS            HIV-1 gag (fragment): gag protein from human immunodeficiency virus 1; gag
   7372..7605    +  misc_feature   RRE: The Rev response element (RRE) of HIV-1 allows for Rev-dependent mRNA export from the nucleus to the cytoplasm.
   7982..8008    +  CDS            Rev (fragment): human immunodeficiency virus 1 (HIV-1) Rev protein; rev; enhances nuclear export of unspliced and incompletely spliced viral mRNAs
   8015..8038    +  promoter       SV40 promoter (fragment): SV40 early promoter
   8039..8110    +  promoter       SV40 promoter (fragment): SV40 enhancer and early promoter
   8134..8269    +  rep_origin     SV40 ori: SV40 origin of replication
   8315..8911    +  CDS            PuroR (fragment): puromycin N-acetyltransferase; pac from Streptomyces; confers resistance to puromycin
   8960..9077    +  misc_feature   cPPT/CTS: central polypurine tract and central termination sequence of HIV-1
   9142..9208    +  CDS            small t antigen (fragment): SV40 (simian virus 40) small t antigen
>Addgene plasmid #142692 | TFORF0793 | addgene full sequence | sequence record 409148 | Addgene Partial NGS Result
GGCTCCGGTGCCCGTCAGTGGGCAGAGCGCACATCGCCCACAGTCCCCGAGAAGTTGGGGGGAGGGGTCG
GCAATTGAACCGGTGCCTAGAGAAGGTGGCGCGGGGTAAACTGGGAAAGTGATGTCGTGTACTGGCTCCG
CCTTTTTCCCGAGGGTGGGGGAGAACCGTATATAAGTGCAGTAGTCGCCGTGAACGTTCTTTTTCGCAAC
GGGTTTGCCGCCAGAACACAGGTAAGTGCCGTGTGTGGTTCCCGCGGGCCTGGCCTCTTTACGGGTTATG
GCCCTTGCGTGCCTTGAATTACTTCCACCTGGCTGCAGTACGTGATTCTTGATCCCGAGCTTCGGGTTGG
AAGTGGGTGGGAGAGTTCGAGGCCTTGCGCTTAAGGAGCCCCTTCGCCTCGTGCTTGAGTTGAGGCCTGG
CCTGGGCGCTGGGGCCGCCGCGTGCGAATCTGGTGGCACCTTCGCGCCTGTCTCGCTGCTTTCGATAAGT
CTCTAGCCATTTAAAATTTTTGATGACCTGCTGCGACGCTTTTTTTCTGGCAAGATAGTCTTGTAAATGC
GGGCCAAGATCTGCACACTGGTATTTCGGTTTTTGGGGCCGCGGGCGGCGACGGGGCCCGTGCGTCCCAG
CGCACATGTTCGGCGAGGCGGGGCCTGCGAGCGCGGCCACCGAGAATCGGACGGGGGTAGTCTCAAGCTG
GCCGGCCTGCTCTGGTGCCTGGCCTCGCGCCGCCGTGTATCGCCCCGCCCTGGGCGGCAAGGCTGGCCCG
GTCGGCACCAGTTGCGTGAGCGGAAAGATGGCCGCTTCCCGGCCCTGCTGCAGGGAGCTCAAAATGGAGG
ACGCGGCGCTCGGGAGAGCGGGCGGGTGAGTCACCCACACAAAGGAAAAGGGCCTTTCCGTCCTCAGCCG
TCGCTTCATGTGACTCCACGGAGTACCGGGCGCCGTCCAGGCACCTCGATTAGTTCTCGAGCTTTTGGAG
TACGTCGTCTTTAGGTTGGGGGGAGGGGTTTTATGCGATGGAGTTTCCCCACACTGAGTGGGTGGAGACT
GAAGTTAGGCCAGCTTGGCACTTGATGTAATTCTCCTTGGAATTTGCCCTTTTTGAGTTTGGATCTTGGT
TCATTCTCAAGCCTCAGACAGTGGTTCAAAGTTTTTTTCTTCCATTTCAGGTGTCGTGAGGCTAGCACCG
CCACCATGTCACTCCTGGCGACCCTGGGGCTGGAGCTGGACAGGGCCCTGCTCCCAGCTAGTGGGCTGGG
ATGGCTCGTAGACTATGGGAAACTCCCCCCGGCCCCTGCCCCCCTGGCTCCCTATGAGGTCCTTGGGGGA
GCCCTGGAGGGCGGGCTTCCAGTGGGGGGAGAGCCCCTGGCAGGTGATGGCTTCTCTGACTGGATGACTG
AGCGAGTTGATTTCACAGCTCTCCTCCCTCTGGAGCCTCCCTTACCCCCCGGCACCCTCCCCCAACCTTC
CCCAACCCCMCCTGACCTGGAAGCTATGGCCTCCCTCCTCAAGAAGGAGCTGGAACAGATGGAAGACTTC
TTCCTAGATSCCCCGCCCCYCCCMCCCCCCCCCCCGCCGCCACTACCACCACCACCACTACCACCAGCCC
CCTCCCTCCCCCTGTCCCTCCCCTCCTTTGACCTCCCCCAGCCCCCTGTCTTGGATACTCTGGACTTGCT
GGCCATCTACTGCCGCAACGAGGCCGGGCAGGAGGAAGTGGGGATGCCGCCTCTGCCCCCGCCACAGCAG
CCCCCTCCTCCTTCTCCACCTCAACCTTCTCGCCTGGCCCCCTACCCACATCCTGCCACCACCCGAGGGG
ACCGCAAGCAAAAGAAGAGAGACCAGAACAAGTCGGCGGCTCTGAGGTACCGCCAGCGGAAGCGGGCAGA
GGGTGAGGCCCTGGAGGGCGAGTGCCAGGGGCTGGAGGCACGGAATCGCGAGCTGAAGGAACGGGCAGAG
TCCGTGGAGCGCGAGATCCAGTACGTCAAGGACCTGCTCATCGAGGTTTACAAGGCCCGGAGCCAGAGGA
CCCGTAGCTGCTAGTAATGAACTAGTCCGTAACTTGAAAGTATTTCGATTTCTTGGCTTTATATATCTTG
TGGAAAGGACGAGCATGGGAAGTGGACACGTACGCAACGCGTTAAGTCGACAATCAACCTCTGGATTACA
AAATTTGTGAAAGATTGACTGGTATTCTTAACTATGTTGCTCCTTTTACGCTATGTGGATACGCTGCTTT
AATGCCTTTGTATCATGCTATTGCTTCCCGTATGGCTTTCATTTTCTCCTCCTTGTATAAATCCTGGTTG
CTGTCTCTTTATGAGGAGTTGTGGCCCGTTGTCAGGCAACGTGGCGTGGTGTGCACTGTGTTTGCTGACG
CAACCCCCACTGGTTGGGGCATTGCCACCACCTGTCAGCTCCTTTCCGGGACTTTCGCTTTCCCCCTCCC
TATTGCCACGGCGGAACTCATCGCCGCCTGCCTTGCCCGCTGCTGGACAGGGGCTCGGCTGTTGGGCACT
GACAATTCCGTGGTGTTGTCGGGGAAATCATCGTCCTTTCCTTGGCTGCTCGCCTGTGTTGCCACCTGGA
TTCTGCGCGGGACGTCCTTCTGCTACGTCCCTTCGGCCCTCAATCCAGCGGACCTTCCTTCCCGCGGCCT
GCTGCCGGCTCTGCGGCCTCTTCCGCGTCTTCGCCTTCGCCCTCAGACGAGTCGGATCTCCCTTTGGGCC
GCCTCCCCGCGTCGACTTTAAGACCAATGACTTACAAGGCAGCTGTAGATCTTAGCCACTTTTTAAAAGA
AAAGGGGGGACTGGAAGGGCTAATTCACTCCCAACGAAGACAAGATCTGCTTTTTGCTTGTACTGGGTCT
CTCTGGTTAGACCAGATCTGAGCCTGGGAGCTCTCTGGCTAACTAGGGAACCCACTGCTTAAGCCTCAAT
AAAGCTTGCCTTGAGTGCTTCAAGTAGTGTGTGCCCGTCTGTTGTGTGACTCTGGTAACTAGAGATCCCT
CAGACCCTTTTAGTCAGTGTGGAAAATCTCTAGCAGTACGTATAGTAGTTCATGTCATCTTATTATTCAG
TATTTATAACTTGCAAAGAAATGAATATCAGAGAGTGAGAGGAACTTGTTTATTGCAGCTTATAATGGTT
ACAAATAAAGCAATAGCATCACAAATTTCACAAATAAAGCATTTTTTTCACTGCATTCTAGTTGTGGTTT
GTCCAAACTCATCAATGTATCTTATCATGTCTGGCTCTAGCTATCCCGCCCCTAACTCCGCCCATCCCGC
CCCTAACTCCGCCCAGTTCCGCCCATTCTCCGCCCCATGGCTGACTAATTTTTTTTATTTATGCAGAGGC
CGAGGCCGCCTCGGCCTCTGAGCTATTCCAGAAGTAGTGAGGAGGCTTTTTTGGAGGCCTAGGGACGTAC
CCAATTCGCCCTATAGTGAGTCGTATTACGCGCGCTCACTGGCCGTCGTTTTACAACGTCGTGACTGGGA
AAACCCTGGCGTTACCCAACTTAATCGCCTTGCAGCACATCCCCCTTTCGCCAGCTGGCGTAATAGCGAA
GAGGCCCGCACCGATCGCCCTTCCCAACAGTTGCGCAGCCTGAATGGCGAATGGG
[124 nt withheld, positions 3626-3749]
C
[91 nt withheld, positions 3751-3841]
A
[49 nt withheld, positions 3843-3891]
CCTTTGACGTTGGAGTCCACGTTCTTT
[37 nt withheld, positions 3919-3955]
ACCCTATCTCGGTCTATTCTTTTGATTTATAAGGGATTTTGCCGATTTCGGCCTATTGGTTAAAAAATGA
GCTGATTTAACAAAAATTTAACGCGAATTTTAACAAAATATTAACGCTTACAATTTAGGTGGCACTTTTC
GGGGAAATGTGCGCGGAACCCCTATTTGTTTATTTTTCTAAATACATTCAAATATGTATCCGCTCATGAG
ACAATAACCCTGATAAATGCTTCAATAATATTGAAAAAGGAAGAGTATGAGTATTCAACATTTCCGTGTC
GCCCTTATTCCCTTTTTTGCGGCATTTTGCCTTCCTGTTTTTGCTCACCCAGAAACGCTGGTGAAAGTAA
AAGATGCTGAAGATCAGTTGGGTGCACGAGTGGGTTACATCGAACTGGATCTCAACAGCGGTAAGATCCT
TGAGAGTTTTCGCCCCGAAGAACGTTTTCCAATGATGAGCACTTTTAAAGTTCTGCTATGTGGCGCGGTA
TTATCCCGTATTGACGCCGGGCAAGAGCAACTCGGTCGCCGCATACACTATTCTCAGAATGACTTGGTTG
AGTACTCACCAGTCACAGAAAAGCATCTTACGGATGGCATGACAGTAAGAGAATTATGCAGTGCTGCCAT
AACCATGAGTGATAACACTGCGGCCAACTTACTTCTGACAACGATCGGAGGACCGAAGGAGCTAACCGCT
TTTTTGCACAACATGGGGGATCATGTAACTCGCCTTGATCGTTGGGAACCGGAGCTGAATGAAGCCATAC
CAAACGACGAGCGTGACACCACGATGCCTGTAGCAATGGCAACAACGTTGCGCAAACTATTAACTGGCGA
ACTACTTACTCTAGCTTCCCGGCAACAATTAATAGACTGGATGGAGGCGGATAAAGTTGCAGGACCACTT
CTGCGCTCGGCCCTTCCGGCTGGCTGGTTTATTGCTGATAAATCTGGAGCCGGTGAGCGTGGGTCTCGCG
GTATCATTGCAGCACTGGGGCCAGATGGTAAGCCCTCCCGTATCGTAGTTATCTACACGACGGGGAGTCA
GGCAACTATGGATGAACGAAATAGACAGATCGCTGAGATAGGTGCCTCACTGATTAAGCATTGGTAACTG
TCAGACCAAGTTTACTCATATATACTTTAGATTGATTTAAAACTTCATTTTTAATTTAAAAGGATCTAGG
TGAAGATCCTTTTTGATAATCTCATGACCAAAATCCCTTAACGTGAGTTTTCGTTCCACTGAGCGTCAGA
CCCCGTAGAAAAGATCAAAGGATCTTCTTGAGATCCTTTTTTTCTGCGCGTAATCTGCTGCTTGCAAACA
AAAAAACCACCGCTACCAGCGGTGGTTTGTTTGCCGGATCAAGAGCTACCAACTCTTTTTCCGAAGGTAA
CTGGCTTCAGCAGAGCGCAGATACCAAATACTGTTCTTCTAGTGTAGCCGTAGTTAGGCCACCACTTCAA
GAACTCTGTAGCACCGCCTACATACCTCGCTCTGCTAATCCTGTTACCAGTGGCTGCTGCCAGTGGCGAT
AAGTCGTGTCTTACCGGGTTGGACTCAAGACGATAGTTACCGGATAAGGCGCAGCGGTCGGGCTGAACGG
GGGGTTCGTGCACACAGCCCAGCTTGGAGCGAACGACCTACACCGAACTGAGATACCTACAGCGTGAGCT
ATGAGAAAGCGCCACGCTTCCCGAAGGGAGAAAGGCGGACAGGTATCCGGTAAGCGGCAGGGTCGGAACA
GGAGAGCGCACGAGGGAGCTTCCAGGGGGAAACGCCTGGTATCTTTATAGTCCTGTCGGGTTTCGCCACC
TCTGACTTGAGCGTCGATTTTTGTGATGCTCGTCAGGGGGGCGGAGCCTATGGAAAAACGCCAGCAACGC
GGCCTTTTTACGGTTCCTGGCCTTTTGCTGGCCTTTTGCTCACATGTTCTTTCCTGCGTTATCCCCTGAT
TCTGTGGATAACCGTATTACCGCCTTTGAGTGAGCTGATACCGCTCGCCGCAGCCGAACGACCGAGCGCA
GCGAGTCAGTGAGCGAGGAAGCGGAAGAGCGCCCAATACGCAAACCGCCTCTCCCCGCGCGTTGGCCGAT
TCATTAATGCAGCTGGCACGACAGGTTTCCCGACTGGAAAGCGGGCAGTGAGCGCAACGCAATTAATGTG
AGTTAGCTCACTCATTAGGCACCCCAGGCTTTACACTTTATGCTTCCGGCTCGTATGTTGTGTGGAATTG
TGAGCGGATAACAATTTCACACAGGAAACAGCTATGACCATGATTACGCCAAGCGCGCAATTAACCCTCA
CTAAAGGGAACAAAAGCTGGAGCTGCAAGCTTAATGTAGTCTTATGCAATACTCTTGTAGTCTTGCAACA
TGGTAACGATGAGTTAGCAACATGCCTTACAAGGAGAGAAAAAGCACCGTGCATGCCGATTGGTGGAAGT
AAGGTGGTACGATCGTGCCTTATTAGGAAGGCAACAGACGGGTCTGACATGGATTGGACGAACCACTGAA
TTGCCGCATTGCAGAGATATTGTATTTAAGTGCCTAGCTCGATACATAAACGGGTCTCTCTGGTTAGACC
AGATCTGAGCCTGGGAGCTCTCTGGCTAACTAGGGAACCCACTGCTTAAGCCTCAATAAAGCTTGCCTTG
AGTGCTTCAAGTAGTGTGTGCCCGTCTGTTGTGTGACTCTGGTAACTAGAGATCCCTCAGACCCTTTTAG
TCAGTGTGGAAAATCTCTAGCAGTGGCGCCCGAACAGGGACTTGAAAGCGAAAGGGAAACCAGAGGAGCT
CTCTCGACGCAGGACTCGGCTTGCTGAAGCGCGCACGGCAAGAGGCGAGGGGCGGCGACTGGTGAGTACG
CCAAAAATTTTGACTAGCGGAGGCTAGAAGGAGAGAGATGGGTGCGAGAGCGTCAGTATTAAGCGGGGGA
GAATTAGATCGCGATGGGAAAAAATTCGGTTAAGGCCAGGGGGAAAGAAAAAATATAAATTAAAACATAT
AGTATGGGCAAGCAGGGAGCTAGAACGATTCGCAGTTAATCCTGGCCTGTTAGAAACATCAGAAGGCTGT
AGACAAATACTGGGACAGCTACAACCATCCCTTCAGACAGGATCAGAAGAACTTAGATCATTATATAATA
CAGTAGCAACCCTCTATTGTGTGCATCAAAGGATAGAGATAAAAGACACCAAGGAAGCTTTAGACAAGAT
AGAGGAAGAGCAAAACAAAAGTAAGACCACCGCACAGCAAGCGGCCGCTGATCTTCAGACCTGGAGGAGG
AGATATGAGGGACAATTGGAGAAGTGAATTATATAAATATAAAGTAGTAAAAATTGAACCATTAGGAGTA
GCACCCACCAAGGCAAAGAGAAGAGTGGTGCAGAGAGAAAAAAGAGCAGTGGGAATAGGAGCTTTGTTCC
TTGGGTTCTTGGGAGCAGCAGGAAGCACTATGGGCGCAGCGTCAATGACGCTGACGGTACAGGCCAGACA
ATTATTGTCTGGTATAGTGCAGCAGCAGAACAATTTGCTGAGGGCTATTGAGGCGCAACAGCATCTGTTG
CAACTCACAGTCTGGGGCATCAAGCAGCTCCAGGCAAGAATCCTGGCTGTGGAAAGATACCTAAAGGATC
AACAGCTCCTGGGGATTTGGGGTTGCTCTGGAAAACTCATTTGCACCACTGCTGTGCCTTGGAATGCTAG
TTGGAGTAATAAATCTCTGGAACAGATTTGGAATCACACGACCTGGATGGAGTGGGACAGAGAAATTAAC
AATTACACAAGCTTAATACACTCCTTAATTGAAGAATCGCAAAACCAGCAAGAAAAGAATGAACAAGAAT
TATTGGAATTAGATAAATGGGCAAGTTTGTGGAATTGGTTTAACATAACAAATTGGCTGTGGTATATAAA
ATTATTCATAATGATAGTAGGAGGCTTGGTAGGTTTAAGAATAGTTTTTGCTGTACTTTCTATAGTGAAT
AGAGTTAGGCAGGGATATTCACCATTATCGTTTCAGACCCACCTCCCAACCCCGAGGGGACCCATGCATT
GCATCTCAATTAGTCAGCAACCAGGTGTGGAAAGTCCCCAGGCTCCCCAGCAGGCAGAAGTATGCAAAGC
ATGCGTCTCAATTAGTCAGCAACCATAGTCCCGCCCCTAACTCCGCCCATCCCGCCCCTAACTCCGCCCA
GTTCCGCCCATTCTCCGCCCCATGGCTGACTAATTTTTTTTATTTATGCAGAGGCCGAGGCCGCCTCGGC
CTCTGAGCTATTCCAGAAGTAGTGAGGAGGCTTTTTTGGAGGCCTAGGCTTTTGCAAAAAGCTTTCTAGA
GGTACCACCGGAGCTTACCATGACCGAGTACAAGCCCACGGTGCGCCTCGCCACCCGCGACGACGTCCCC
AGGGCCGTACGCACCCTCGCCGCCGCGTTCGCCGACTACCCCGCCACGCGCCACACCGTCGATCCGGACC
GCCACATCGAGCGGGTCACCGAGCTGCAAGAACTCTTCCTCACGCGCGTCGGGCTCGACATCGGCAAGGT
GTGGGTCGCGGACGACGGCGCCGCCGTGGCGGTCTGGACCACGCCGGAGAGCGTCGAAGCGGGGGCGGTG
TTCGCCGAGATCGGCCCGCGCATGGCCGAGTTGAGCGGTTCCCGGCTGGCCGCGCAGCAACAGATGGAAG
GCCTCCTGGCGCCGCACCGGCCCAAGGAGCCCGCGTGGTTCCTGGCCACCGTCGGCGTCTCGCCCGACCA
CCAGGGCAAGGGTCTGGGCAGCGCCGTCGTGCTCCCCGGAGTGGAGGCGGCCGAGCGCGCCGGGGTGCCC
GCCTTCCTGGAGACCTCCGCGCCCCGCAACCTCCCCTTCTACGAGCGGCTCGGCTTCACCGTCACCGCCG
ACGTCGAGGTGCCCGAAGGACCGCGCACCTGGTGCATGACCCGCAAGCCCGGTGCCAGTTAACGAATTCT
AGATCTTGAGACAAATGGCAGTATTCATCCACAATTTTAAAAGAAAAGGGGGGATTGGGGGGTACAGTGC
AGGGGAAAGAATAGTAGACATAATAGCAACAGACATACAAACTAAAGAATTACAAAAACAAATTACAAAA
ATTCAAAATTTTCGGGTTTATTACAGGGACAGCAGAGATCCACTTTGGCGCCGGCTCGAGGCCTGCAGGT
GCAAAGATGGATAAAGTTTTAAACAGAGAGGAATCTTTGCAGCTAATGGACCTTCTAGGTCTTGAAAGGA
GTGGGAATT
