>Addgene plasmid #142692 | TFORF0793 | depositor partial sequence | sequence record 280214 | Insert
ACCGCCACCATGTCACTCCTGGCGACCCTGGGGCTGGAGCTGGACAGGGCCCTGCTCCCAGCTAGTGGGC
TGGGATGGCTCGTAGACTATGGGAAACTCCCCCCGGCCCCTGCCCCCCTGGCTCCCTATGAGGTCCTTGG
GGGAGCCCTGGAGGGCGGGCTTCCAGTGGGGGGAGAGCCCCTGGCAGGTGATGGCTTCTCTGACTGGATG
ACTGAGCGAGTTGATTTCACAGCTCTCCTCCCTCTGGAGCCTCCCTTACCCCCCGGCACCCTCCCCCAAC
CTTCCCCAACCCCACCTGACCTGGAAGCTATGGCCTCCCTCCTCAAGAAGGAGCTGGAACAGATGGAAGA
CTTCTTCCTAGATGCCCCGCCCCTCCCACCACCCTCCCCGCCGCCACTACCACCACCACCACTACCACCA
GCCCCCTCCCTCCCCCTGTCCCTCCCCTCCTTTGACCTCCCCCAGCCCCCTGTCTTGGATACTCTGGACT
TGCTGGCCATCTACTGCCGCAACGAGGCCGGGCAGGAGGAAGTGGGGATGCCGCCTCTGCCCCCGCCACA
GCAGCCCCCTCCTCCTTCTCCACCTCAACCTTCTCGCCTGGCCCCCTACCCACATCCTGCCACCACCCGA
GGGGACCGCAAGCAAAAGAAGAGAGACCAGAACAAGTCGGCGGCTCTGAGGTACCGCCAGCGGAAGCGGG
CAGAGGGTGAGGCCCTGGAGGGCGAGTGCCAGGGGCTGGAGGCACGGAATCGCGAGCTGAAGGAACGGGC
AGAGTCCGTGGAGCGCGAGATCCAGTACGTCAAGGACCTGCTCATCGAGGTTTACAAGGCCCGGAGCCAG
AGGACCCGTAGCTGCTAGTAATGAACTAGTCCGTAACTTGAAAGTATTTCGATTTCTTGGCTTTATATAT
CTTGTGGAAAGGACGAGCATGGGAAGTGGACACGTACGCA
