>Addgene plasmid #142692 | TFORF0793 | depositor partial sequence | sequence record 280215 | Barcode
GCATGGGAAGTGGACACGTACGCA
